Addgene plasmid #214762: pDisplay-PGD2-1.0-IRES-mcherry
Purpose: Express GRAB-PGD2-1.0 sensor and membrane tethered mCherry under CMV promoter
Depositing lab: Yulong Li. Depositing organization: Peking University. Publication: Prolonged sleep deprivation induces a cytokine-storm-like syndrome in mammals. Sang D, Lin K, Yang Y, Ran G, Li B, Chen C, Li Q, Ma Y, Lu L, Cui XY, Liu Z, Lv SQ, Luo M, Liu Q, Li Y, Zhang EE. Cell. 2023 Dec 7;186(25):5500-5516.e21. doi: 10.1016/j.cell.2023.10.025. Epub 2023 Nov 27. PubMed 38016470.
Backbone
  Vector backbone: pDisplay
  Backbone size w/o insert (bp): 6534
  Total vector size (bp): 8463
  Vector type: Mammalian Expression
Growth in bacteria
  Bacterial resistance: Ampicillin, 100 μg/mL
  Growth temperature: 37°C
  Growth strain: DH5alpha
  Copy number: Unknown
Gene/Insert
  Gene/Insert name: GRAB-PGD2-1.0 sensor
  Insert size (bp): 1929
  Promoter: CMV
  Cloning method: Gibson Cloning
  Sequencing primers: 5′ ATGGGCGGTAGGCGTGTA; 3′ CCTCACATTGCCAAAAGACG
Terms and licenses: Academic/Nonprofit Terms; Industry Terms: Not Available to Industry
How to cite: pDisplay-PGD2-1.0-IRES-mcherry was a gift from Yulong Li (Addgene plasmid # 214762 ; http://n2t.net/addgene:214762 ; RRID:Addgene_214762)
