[The description below was written by a language model from this plasmid's Addgene catalogue record and pLannotate feature annotations shown in this document.]
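Description:
pDisplay-PGD2-1.0-IRES-mcherry is a mammalian expression plasmid of about 8.5 kb built on the pDisplay backbone. It expresses the genetically encoded prostaglandin D2 sensor GRAB-PGD2-1.0 together with a membrane-targeted red reference fluorophore. In bacteria it is maintained through a high-copy ColE1/pUC-type origin and selected with ampicillin via β-lactamase; an f1 origin is also present. An SV40 promoter-driven NeoR/KanR cassette with an HSV TK polyadenylation signal is annotated, which would in principle permit G418 selection of transfected mammalian cells.

The payload is a single bicistronic transcript driven by the CMV enhancer/promoter and terminated by the bGH poly(A) signal. The first open reading frame begins with the Igκ leader from pDisplay, which directs the protein into the secretory pathway. The sensor of roughly 1.9 kb follows: a prostanoid G protein-coupled receptor scaffold interrupted by a circularly permuted EGFP, with a short ADRA2A-derived segment annotated just upstream of the fluorescent protein. This matches the general GRAB design, in which ligand-induced conformational change in the receptor alters green fluorescence. The automated annotation labels the receptor segments as fragments of mouse Ptger2 (an EP2 receptor), which probably reflects homology matching; the record does not state which receptor the sensor is derived from.

Downstream, an EMCV IRES drives translation of mCherry fused to a K-Ras C-terminal fragment, a lipid-modified membrane-targeting motif that tethers mCherry to the plasma membrane. The PDGFRβ transmembrane domain of pDisplay is annotated after this region and is probably backbone sequence beyond the reading frame. The red signal marks expressing cells and can serve as a reference channel when imaging PGD2 dynamics.
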