Features (pLannotate 1.2.2; 26 found; start..end, strand, type, name):
     10..389     +  enhancer       CMV enhancer: human cytomegalovirus immediate early enhancer
    390..593     +  promoter       CMV promoter: human cytomegalovirus (CMV) immediate early promoter
    589..622     +  LTR            5' LTR (truncated) (fragment): truncated 5' long terminal repeat (LTR) from HIV-1
    638..656     +  promoter       T7 promoter: promoter for bacteriophage T7 RNA polymerase
    725..787     +  sig_peptide    Igκ leader: leader sequence from mouse immunoglobulin κ light chain
    789..806     +  protein_bind   attB1 (fragment): mutant version of attB; core recombination site for the Gateway® BP reaction BP Clonase™
    890..1519    +  CDS            Ptger2 (fragment): PE2R2_MOUSE - Also known as Ptgerep2. Experimental evidence at transcript level: Swiss-Prot protein existence level 2. Receptor for prostaglandin E2 (PGE2). The activity of this receptor is mediated by G(s) proteins that stimulate adenylate cyclase. The subsequent raise in intracellular cAMP is responsible for the relaxing effect of this receptor on smooth muscle. From Mus musculus (Mouse).
   1520..1591    +  CDS            ADRA2A (fragment): ADA2A_HUMAN - Also known as ADRA2R, ADRAR. Experimental evidence at protein level: Swiss-Prot protein existence level 1. Alpha-2 adrenergic receptors mediate the catecholamine- induced inhibition of adenylate cyclase through the action of G proteins. The rank order of potency for agonists of this receptor is oxymetazoline > clonidine > epinephrine > norepinephrine > phenylephrine > dopamine > p-synephrine > p-tyramine > serotonin = p- octopamine. For antagonists, the rank order is yohimbine > phentolamine = mianserine > chlorpromazine = spiperone = prazosin > propanolol > alprenolol = pindolol
   1598..2320    +  CDS            cEGFP: cEGFP is a basic (constitutively fluorescent) green fluorescent protein published in 2008, derived from Aequorea victoria.
   2324..2566    +  CDS            Ptger2 (fragment): PE2R2_MOUSE - Also known as Ptgerep2. Experimental evidence at transcript level: Swiss-Prot protein existence level 2. Receptor for prostaglandin E2 (PGE2). The activity of this receptor is mediated by G(s) proteins that stimulate adenylate cyclase. The subsequent raise in intracellular cAMP is responsible for the relaxing effect of this receptor on smooth muscle. From Mus musculus (Mouse).
   2661..3246    +  misc_feature   IRES2: internal ribosome entry site (IRES) of the encephalomyocarditis virus (EMCV)
   3247..3954    +  CDS            mCherry: mCherry is a basic (constitutively fluorescent) red fluorescent protein published in 2004, derived from Discosoma sp.. It is reported to be a very rapidly-maturing monomer with low acid sensitivity.
   3955..4005    +  CDS            K-Ras (fragment): human small GTPase proto-oncoprotein
   4045..4191    +  CDS            PDGFRβ TM domain: transmembrane domain from platelet derived growth factor receptor beta
   4219..4443    +  polyA_signal   bGH poly(A) signal: bovine growth hormone polyadenylation signal
   4447..4465    +  promoter       SV40 promoter (fragment): SV40 enhancer and early promoter
   4575..5163    -  rep_origin     ori: high-copy-number ColE1/pMB1/pBR322/pUC origin of replication
   5385..5401    +  polyA_signal   bGH poly(A) signal (fragment): bovine growth hormone polyadenylation signal
   5492..5539    -  polyA_signal   HSV TK poly(A) signal: herpes simplex virus thymidine kinase polyadenylation signal (Cole and Stacy, 1985)
   5598..5750    -  CDS            ble (fragment): BLE_KLEPN - Experimental evidence at protein level: Swiss-Prot protein existence level 1. Binding protein with a strong affinity to the bleomycin family of antibiotics. Binds to CL990; an antimitotic-antibiotic compound. From Klebsiella pneumoniae.
   5771..6565    -  CDS            NeoR/KanR: aminoglycoside phosphotransferase from Tn5; aph(3')-II (or nptII); confers resistance to neomycin, kanamycin, and G418 (Geneticin®)
   6600..6953    -  promoter       SV40 promoter: SV40 enhancer and early promoter
   6955..6972    -  promoter       AmpR promoter (fragment): bla
   7013..7873    -  CDS            AmpR: β-lactamase; bla; confers resistance to ampicillin, carbenicillin, and related antibiotics
   7874..7978    -  promoter       AmpR promoter: bla
   8005..8433    +  rep_origin     f1 ori (sequence partly withheld): f1 bacteriophage origin of replication; arrow indicates direction of (+) strand synthesis
>Addgene plasmid #214762 | pDisplay-PGD2-1.0-IRES-mcherry | addgene full sequence | sequence record 426777 | Addgene NGS Result
GCGCGCGTTGACATTGATTATTGACTAGTTATTAATAGTAATCAATTACGGGGTCATTAGTTCATAGCCC
ATATATGGAGTTCCGCGTTACATAACTTACGGTAAATGGCCCGCCTGGCTGACCGCCCAACGACCCCTGC
CCATTGACGTCAATAATGACGTATGTTCCCATAGTAACGCCAATAGGGACTTTCCATTGACGTCAATGGG
TGGAGTATTTACGGTAAACTGCCCACTTGGCAGTACATCAAGTGTATCATATGCCAAGTACGCCCCCTAT
TGACGTCAATGACGGTAAATGGCCCGCCTGGCATTATGCCCAGTACATGACCTTATGGGACTTTCCTACT
TGGCAGTACATCTACGTATTAGTCATCGCTATTACCATGGTGATGCGGTTTTGGCAGTACATCAATGGGC
GTGGATAGCGGTTTGACTCACGGGGATTTCCAAGTCTCCACCCCATTGACGTCAATGGGAGTTTGTTTTG
GCACCAAAATCAACGGGACTTTCCAAAATGTCGTAACAACTCCGCCCCATTGACGCAAATGGGCGGTAGG
CGTGTACGGTGGGAGGTCTATATAAGCAGAGCTCTCTGGCTAACTAGAGAACCCACTGCTTACTGGCTTA
TCGAAATTAATACGACTCACTATAGGGAGACCCAAGCTTGGTACCGAGCTCGGATCCACTAGTAACGGCC
GCCAGTGTGCTGGAATTCGCCACCATGGAGACAGACACACTCCTGCTATGGGTACTGCTGCTCTGGGTTC
CAGGTTCCACTGGTGACACAAGTTTGTACAAAAAAGTTGGCACCACCGGTAAGCAGATGTTCTACCGCTG
CCAAAACACCACCTCGGTGGAGAAAGATCACTCGGCGACGATGGGCTGGGTGCTCTTCAGCGCCGGCCTC
CTGGGCAACCTGCTGGCGCTGGGGCTGCTGGCGCGCTCGGGGCTGGGGTCGTGCCCGCTGCGCTCGCCAC
GCCAGGCGCCTTCGGTCTTCTGTGTGCTTGTGTGTGGCCTGACCATCACCGACTTGCTTGGCAAGTGCCT
CTTGAGCCCCGTCGTGCTAGCAGCCTACGCGCAGAACCGGAGCCTGTGGGGACTGGTGTCCACGCCGGGC
AGCTCTCTGTGCCAAGCCTTCGCCTTTAGTATGTCTTTCTTCGGCCTCGCCTCGACGCTGCAGCTCCTGG
CCATGGCCCTGGAGTGTTGGCTATCCCTGGGACACCCCTTCTTCTACCGACAGTACATCACCCTCCGCCG
GGGCGTGCTGGTGGCGCCCGTCGTGAGCACCTTCTCCTTGGCTTTCTGCGCGCTGCCCTTCGCAGGCTTC
GGAAAGTTCGTGCAGTACTGCCCCGGCACTTGGTGCTTCATCCAGATGGCCCACGAGGAGCGCTCGCCGT
CGGTGCTGGGCTACTCAGTGCTGTATGCCAGCATCCTGGCGCTGCTGGTCCTCGCCATTGTGCTGTGCAA
CCTGAGCGCCATGCGCAAGCTCTACCGCATGCACCGCCGATATCGGAGACAGCTCAACGGCTGGCCTGGC
GAGCCCGCGCCGGCCGGGCCGCGCGACACCGACGCGCTGGACCTGGAGGAGGGAGGAAACGTCTATATCA
AGGCCGACAAGCAGAAGAACGGCATCAAGGCGAACTTCCAGATCCGCCACAACATCGAGGACGGCGGCGT
GCAGCTCGCCTACCACTACCAGCAGAACACCCCCATCGGCGACGGCCCCGTGCTGCTGCCCGACAACCAC
TACCTGAGCGTGCAGTCCAAACTTTCGAAAGACCCCAACGAGAAGCGCGATCACATGGTCCTGCTGGAGT
TCGTGACCGCCGCCGGGATCACTGCCGGCATGGACGAGCTGTACAAGGGCGGTACCGGAGGGAGCATGGT
GAGAAAGGGCGAGGAGCTGTTCACCGGGGTGGTGCCCATCCTGGTCGAGCTGGACGGCGACGTAAACGGC
CACAAGTTCAGCGTGTCCGGCGAGGGTGAGGGCGATGCCACCGAGGGCAAGCTGACCCTGAAGTTCATCT
GCACCACCGGCAAGCTGCCCGTGCCCTGGCCCACCCTCGTGACCACCCTGACCTACGGCGTGCAGTGCTT
CAGCCGCTACCCCGACCACATGAAGCAGCACGACTTCTTCAAGTCCGCCATGCCCGAAGGCTACATCCAG
GAGCGCACCATCTTCTTCAAGGACGACGGCAACTACAAGACCCGCGCCGAGGTGAAGTTCGAGGGCGACA
CCCTGGTGAACCGCATCGAGCTGAAGGGCATCGACTTCAAGGAGGACGGCAACATCCTGGGGCACAAGCT
GGAGTACAACACCGGAGCAGCAGCACGCATGGCGGAGCACATTGACCACCTCATTCTCCTGGCTATCATG
ACCGTGCTCTTCGTGATGTGCTCCCTGCCTTTAACTTATCGTGCTTACTATGGAGCATTTAAAGCTGTCA
CCCAGGATGGAACCTCTGAAGAAGTGGAAGACCTTCGCGCCTTGCGTTTTATATCTGTGATCTCAATTGT
GGACCCTTGGATTTTCATCATTTTCAGAACCTCTGTTTTTCGGATGTTTTTCCACAAGATTTTCATCAGG
CCTCTGAGGTATAGAAATTGGCATAGCAATCCCTGCCAAAATGACATGGAATCCAGCCTGTAAGCTAGCG
CCCCTCTCCCTCCCCCCCCCCTAACGTTACTGGCCGAAGCCGCTTGGAATAAGGCCGGTGTGCGTTTGTC
TATATGTTATTTTCCACCATATTGCCGTCTTTTGGCAATGTGAGGGCCCGGAAACCTGGCCCTGTCTTCT
TGACGAGCATTCCTAGGGGTCTTTCCCCTCTCGCCAAAGGAATGCAAGGTCTGTTGAATGTCGTGAAGGA
AGCAGTTCCTCTGGAAGCTTCTTGAAGACAAACAACGTCTGTAGCGACCCTTTGCAGGCAGCGGAACCCC
CCACCTGGCGACAGGTGCCTCTGCGGCCAACGCCACGTGTATAAGATACACCTGCAAAGGCGGCACAACC
CCAGTGCCACGTTGTGAGTTGGATAGTTGTGGAAAGAGTCAAATGGCTCTCCTCAAGCGTATTCAACAAG
GGGCTGAAGGATGCCCAGAAGGTACCCCATTGTATGGGATCTGATCTGGGGCCTCGGTACACATGCTTTA
CATGTGTTTAGTCGAGGTTAAAAAAACGTCTAGGCCCCCCGAACCACGGGGACGTGGTTTTCCTTTGAAA
AACACGATGATAATATGGCCACAACCATGGTGAGCAAGGGCGAGGAGGATAACATGGCCATCATCAAGGA
GTTCATGCGCTTCAAGGTGCACATGGAGGGCTCCGTGAACGGCCACGAGTTCGAGATCGAGGGCGAGGGC
GAGGGCCGCCCCTACGAGGGCACCCAGACCGCCAAGCTGAAGGTGACCAAGGGTGGCCCCCTGCCCTTCG
CCTGGGACATCCTGTCCCCTCAGTTCATGTACGGCTCCAAGGCCTACGTGAAGCACCCCGCCGACATCCC
CGACTACTTGAAGCTGTCCTTCCCCGAGGGCTTCAAGTGGGAGCGCGTGATGAACTTCGAGGACGGCGGC
GTGGTGACCGTGACCCAGGACTCCTCCCTGCAGGACGGCGAGTTCATCTACAAGGTGAAGCTGCGCGGCA
CCAACTTCCCCTCCGACGGCCCCGTAATGCAGAAGAAGACCATGGGCTGGGAGGCCTCCTCCGAGCGGAT
GTACCCCGAGGACGGCGCCCTGAAGGGCGAGATCAAGCAGAGGCTGAAGCTGAAGGACGGCGGCCACTAC
GACGCTGAGGTCAAGACCACCTACAAGGCCAAGAAGCCCGTGCAGCTGCCCGGCGCCTACAACGTCAACA
TCAAGTTGGACATCACCTCCCACAACGAGGACTACACCATCGTGGAACAGTACGAACGCGCCGAGGGCCG
CCACTCCACCGGCGGCATGGACGAGCTGTACAAGGATGGTAAAAAGAAGAAAAAGAAGTCAAAGACAAAG
TGTGTAATTATGTAAGTCGACGAACAAAAACTCATCTCAGAAGAGGATCTGAATGCTGTGGGCCAGGACA
CGCAGGAGGTCATCGTGGTGCCACACTCCTTGCCCTTTAAGGTGGTGGTGATCTCAGCCATCCTGGCCCT
GGTGGTGCTCACCATCATCTCCCTTATCATCCTCATCATGCTTTGGCAGAAGAAGCCACGTTAGGCGGCC
GCTCGAGATCAGCCTCGACTGTGCCTTCTAGTTGCCAGCCATCTGTTGTTTGCCCCTCCCCCGTGCCTTC
CTTGACCCTGGAAGGTGCCACTCCCACTGTCCTTTCCTAATAAAATGAGGAAATTGCATCGCATTGTCTG
AGTAGGTGTCATTCTATTCTGGGGGGTGGGGTGGGGCAGGACAGCAAGGGGGAGGATTGGGAAGACAATA
GCAGGCATGCTGGGGATGCGGTGGGCTCTATGGCTTCTGAGGCGGAAAGAACCAGTGGCGGTAATACGGT
TATCCACAGAATCGGGGGATAACGCAGGAAAGAACATGTGAGCAAAAGGCCAGCAAAAGGCCAGGAACCG
TAAAAAGGCCGCGTTGCTGGCGTTTTTCCATAGGCTCCGCCCCCCTGACGAGCATCACAAAAATCGACGC
TCAAGTCAGAGGTGGCGAAACCCGACAGGACTATAAAGATACCAGGCGTTTCCCCCTGGAAGCTCCCTCG
TGCGCTCTCCTGTTCCGACCCTGCCGCTTACCGGATACCTGTCCGCCTTTCTCCCTTCGGGAAGCGTGGC
GCTTTCTCATAGCTCACGCTGTAGGTATCTCAGTTCGGTGTAGGTCGTTCGCTCCAAGCTGGGCTGTGTG
CACGAACCCCCCGTTCAGCCCGACCGCTGCGCCTTATCCGGTAACTATCGTCTTGAGTCCAACCCGGTAA
GACGCGACTTATCGCCACTGGCAGCAGCCACTGGTAACAGGATTAGCAGAGCGAGGTATGTAGGCGGTGC
TACAGAGTTCTTGAAGTGGTGGCCTAACTACGGCTACACTAGAAGAACAGTATTTGGTATCTGCGCTCTG
CTGAAGCCAGTTACCTTCGGAAAAAGAGTTGGTAGCTCTTGATCCGGCAAACAAACCACCGCTGGTAGCG
GTGGTTTTTTTGTTTGCAAGCAGCAGATTACGCGCAGAAAAAAAGGATCTCAAGAAGATCCTTTGATCTT
TTCTACGGGGTCTGACGCTCAGTGGAACGAAAACTCACGTTAAGGGATTTTGGTCATGAGATTATCAAAA
AGGATCTTCACCTAGATCCTTTTAAATTAAAAATGAAGTTTTAAATCAATCTAAAGTATATATGAGTAAC
CTGAGGCTATGGCAGGGCCTGCCGCCCCGACGTTGGCTGCGAGCCCTGGGCCTTCACCCGAACTTGGGGG
GTGGGGTGGGGAAAAGGAAGAAACGCGGGCGTATTGGCCCCAATGGGGTCTCGGTGGGGTATCGACAGAG
TGCCAGCCCTGGGACCGAACCCCGCGTTTATGAACAAACGACCCAACACCGTGCGTTTTATTCTGTCTTT
TTATTGCCGTCATAGCGCGGGTTCCTTCCGGTATTGTCTCCTTCCGTGTTTCAGTTAGCCTCCCCCTAGG
GTGGGCGAAGAACTCCAGCATGAGATCCCCGCGCTGGAGGATCATCCAGCCGGCGTCCCGGAAAACGATT
CCGAAGCCCAACCTTTCATAGAAGGCGGCGGTGGAATCGAAATCTCGTGATGGCAGGTTGGGCGTCGCTT
GGTCGGTCATTTCGAACCCCAGAGTCCCGCTCAGAAGAACTCGTCAAGAAGGCGATAGAAGGCGATGCGC
TGCGAATCGGGAGCGGCGATACCGTAAAGCACGAGGAAGCGGTCAGCCCATTCGCCGCCAAGCTCTTCAG
CAATATCACGGGTAGCCAACGCTATGTCCTGATAGCGGTCCGCCACACCCAGCCGGCCACAGTCGATGAA
TCCAGAAAAGCGGCCATTTTCCACCATGATATTCGGCAAGCAGGCATCGCCATAGGTCACGACGAGATCC
TCGCCGTCGGGCATGCTCGCCTTGAGCCTGGCGAACAGTTCGGCTGGCGCGAGCCCCTGATGCTCTTCGT
CCAGATCATCCTGATCGACAAGACCGGCTTCCATCCGAGTACGTGCTCGCTCGATGCGATGTTTCGCTTG
GTGGTCGAATGGGCAGGTAGCCGGATCAAGCGTATGCAGCCGCCGCATTGCATCAGCCATGATGGATACT
TTCTCGGCAGGAGCAAGGTGAGATGACAGGAGATCCTGCCCCGGCACTTCGCCCAATAGCAGCCAGTCCC
TTCCCGCTTCAGTGACAACGTCGAGCACAGCTGCGCAAGGAACGCCCGTCGTGGCCAGCCACGATAGCCG
CGCTGCCTCGTCTTGCAGTTCATTCAGGGCACCGGACAGGTCGGTCTTGACAAAAAGAACCGGGCGCCCC
TGCGCTGACAGCCGGAACACGGCGGCATCAGAGCAGCCGATTGTCTGTTGTGCCCAGTCATAGCCGAATA
GCCTCTCCACCCAAGCGGCCGGAGAACCTGCGTGCAATCCATCTTGTTCAATCATGCGAAACGATCCTCA
TCCTGTCTCTTGATCGATCTTTGCAAAAGCCTAGGCCTCCAAAAAAGCCTCCTCACTACTTCTGGAATAG
CTCAGAGGCCGGGCCTCGGCCTCTGCATAAATAAAAAAAATTAGTCAGCCATGGGGCGGAGAATGGGCGG
AACTGGGCGGAGTTAGGGGCGGAATGGGCGGAGTTAGGGGCGGGACTATGGTTGCTGACTAATTGAGATG
CATGCTTTGCATACTTCTGCCTGCTGGGGAGCCTGGGGACTTTCCACACCTGGTTGCTGACTAATTGAGA
TGCATGCTTTGCATACTTCTGCCTGCTGGGGAGCCTGGGGACTTTCCACACCCTAACTGACACACATTCC
ACAGCTGGTTCTTTCCGCCTCAGGACTCTTCCTTTTTCAATAAATCAATCTAAAGTATATATGAGTAAAC
TTGGTCTGACAGTTACCAATGCTTAATCAGTGAGGCACCTATCTCAGCGATCTGTCTATTTCGTTCATCC
ATAGTTGCCTGACTCCCCGTCGTGTAGATAACTACGATACGGGAGGGCTTACCATCTGGCCCCAGTGCTG
CAATGATACCGCGAGACCCACGCTCACCGGCTCCAGATTTATCAGCAATAAACCAGCCAGCCGGAAGGGC
CGAGCGCAGAAGTGGTCCTGCAACTTTATCCGCCTCCATCCAGTCTATTAATTGTTGCCGGGAAGCTAGA
GTAAGTAGTTCGCCAGTTAATAGTTTGCGCAACGTTGTTGCCATTGCTACAGGCATCGTGGTGTCACGCT
CGTCGTTTGGTATGGCTTCATTCAGCTCCGGTTCCCAACGATCAAGGCGAGTTACATGATCCCCCATGTT
GTGCAAAAAAGCGGTTAGCTCCTTCGGTCCTCCGATCGTTGTCAGAAGTAAGTTGGCCGCAGTGTTATCA
CTCATGGTTATGGCAGCACTGCATAATTCTCTTACTGTCATGCCATCCGTAAGATGCTTTTCTGTGACTG
GTGAGTACTCAACCAAGTCATTCTGAGAATAGTGTATGCGGCGACCGAGTTGCTCTTGCCCGGCGTCAAT
ACGGGATAATACCGCGCCACATAGCAGAACTTTAAAAGTGCTCATCATTGGAAAACGTTCTTCGGGGCGA
AAACTCTCAAGGATCTTACCGCTGTTGAGATCCAGTTCGATGTAACCCACTCGTGCACCCAACTGATCTT
CAGCATCTTTTACTTTCACCAGCGTTTCTGGGTGAGCAAAAACAGGAAGGCAAAATGCCGCAAAAAAGGG
AATAAGGGCGACACGGAAATGTTGAATACTCATACTCTTCCTTTTTCAATATTATTGAAGCATTTATCAG
GGTTATTGTCTCATGAGCGGATACATATTTGAATGTATTTAGAAAAATAAACAAATAGGGGTTCCGCGCA
CATTTCCCCGAAAAGTGCCACCTG
[124 nt withheld, positions 8005-8128]
C
[91 nt withheld, positions 8130-8220]
A
[49 nt withheld, positions 8222-8270]
CCTTTGACGTTGGAGTCCACGTTCTTT
[37 nt withheld, positions 8298-8334]
ACCCTATCTCGGTCTATTCTTTTGATTTATAAGGGATTTTGCCGATTTCGGCCTATTGGTTAAAAAATGA
GCTGATTTAACAAAAATTTAACGCGAATTTTAACAAAATATTAACGCTTACAATTTAC
